Addgene plasmid #244040: mito_mCherry_SunTag
Purpose: anchoring mCherry-1x SunTag to the mitochondrial membrane
Depositing lab: Markus Affolter. Depositing organization: University of Basel. Publication: Protein manipulation using single copies of short peptide tags in cultured cells and in Drosophila melanogaster. Vigano MA, Ell CM, Kustermann MMM, Aguilar G, Matsuda S, Zhao N, Stasevich TJ, Affolter M, Pyrowolakis G. Development. 2021 Mar 16;148(6):dev191700. doi: 10.1242/dev.191700. PubMed 33593816.
Backbone
  Vector backbone: pcDNA4TO
  Vector type: Mammalian Expression
Growth in bacteria
  Bacterial resistance: Ampicillin, 100 μg/mL
  Growth temperature: 37°C
  Growth strain: DH5alpha
  Copy number: High Copy
Gene/Insert
  Gene/Insert name: CISD1-mCherry-SunTag
  Species: H. sapiens (human)
  Tag / fusion protein: sunTagV4 (C terminal on insert)
  Cloning method: Restriction Enzyme; 5′ cloning site Unknown (unknown if destroyed)
Terms and licenses: Academic/Nonprofit Terms; Industry Terms: Not Available to Industry
How to cite: mito_mCherry_SunTag was a gift from Markus Affolter (Addgene plasmid # 244040 ; http://n2t.net/addgene:244040 ; RRID:Addgene_244040)
