[The description below was written by a language model from this plasmid's Addgene catalogue record and pLannotate feature annotations shown in this document.]
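Description:
mito_mCherry_SunTag is a mammalian expression plasmid of about 6.1 kb built on the pcDNA4TO backbone. It is propagated in E. coli as a high-copy plasmid through its ColE1/pUC-type origin and selected with ampicillin via the AmpR (β-lactamase) gene. The backbone also carries an f1 phage origin and a Zeocin/bleomycin resistance cassette (BleoR). This cassette is driven by the SV40 early promoter for selection in mammalian cells and by the EM7 promoter in bacteria, and it ends in an SV40 poly(A) signal.

The expression cassette uses the CMV enhancer and immediate early promoter. Two short tet operator-like matches lie directly downstream, consistent with the tetracycline-regulatable design of this backbone: expression is constitutive in ordinary cells and can be repressed where Tet repressor is present. The promoter drives a single fusion open reading frame that terminates at the bGH polyadenylation signal. The fusion begins with a fragment of human CISD1, a mitochondrial protein, which here serves as the targeting and anchoring module. It is followed by the monomeric red fluorescent protein mCherry and a single C-terminal copy of the solubility-optimised GCN4_v4 peptide, the SunTag epitope recognised by a cognate scFv.

According to the record, the construct is meant to anchor mCherry carrying one SunTag copy to the mitochondrial membrane. This gives a visible, spatially defined bait. Such a bait is suited to testing whether SunTag-binding proteins are recruited to mitochondria in cultured cells, in line with the associated work on manipulating proteins through single copies of short peptide tags. The 5′ cloning site used to insert the fusion is not recorded.
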