Features (pLannotate 1.2.2; 24 found; start..end, strand, type, name):
     28..80      -  misc_feature   bom (fragment): basis of mobility region from pBR322
    235..614     +  enhancer       CMV enhancer: human cytomegalovirus immediate early enhancer
    615..818     +  promoter       CMV promoter: human cytomegalovirus (CMV) immediate early promoter
    820..839     +  promoter       PLtetO-1 promoter (fragment): modified phage lambda PL promoter with tet operator sites (Lutz and Bujard, 1997)
    841..860     +  promoter       PLtetO-1 promoter (fragment): modified phage lambda PL promoter with tet operator sites (Lutz and Bujard, 1997)
    868..901     +  promoter       TRE3GV promoter (fragment): 3rd-generation Tet-responsive promoter that can be activated by binding of Tet-On® 3G, optimized for retroviral and lentiviral vectors
   1008..1184    +  CDS            CISD1 (fragment): CISD1_HUMAN - Also known as C10orf70, ZCD1. Experimental evidence at protein level: Swiss-Prot protein existence level 1. Plays a key role in regulating maximal capacity for electron transport and oxidative phosphorylation (By similarity). May be involved in Fe-S cluster shuttling and/or in redox reactions. From Homo sapiens (Human).
   1212..1916    +  CDS            mCherry: mCherry is a basic (constitutively fluorescent) red fluorescent protein published in 2004, derived from Discosoma sp.. It is reported to be a very rapidly-maturing monomer with low acid sensitivity.
   1989..2045    +  CDS            GCN4_v4: GCN4 peptide optimized to improve solubility while preserving binding to an scFv-GFP fusion protein (Tanenbaum et al., 2014)
   2120..2344    +  polyA_signal   bGH poly(A) signal: bovine growth hormone polyadenylation signal
   2348..2369    +  promoter       SV40 promoter (fragment): SV40 enhancer and early promoter
   2390..2818    +  rep_origin     f1 ori (sequence partly withheld): f1 bacteriophage origin of replication; arrow indicates direction of (+) strand synthesis
   2832..3161    +  promoter       SV40 promoter: SV40 enhancer and early promoter
   3209..3256    +  promoter       EM7 promoter: synthetic bacterial promoter&nbsp
   3275..3649    +  CDS            BleoR: antibiotic-binding protein; Sh ble from Streptoalloteichus hindustanus; confers resistance to bleomycin, phleomycin, and Zeocin™
   3659..3784    +  CDS            ble (fragment): BLE_KLEPN - Experimental evidence at protein level: Swiss-Prot protein existence level 1. Binding protein with a strong affinity to the bleomycin family of antibiotics. Binds to CL990; an antimitotic-antibiotic compound. From Klebsiella pneumoniae.
   3779..3900    +  polyA_signal   SV40 poly(A) signal: SV40 polyadenylation signal
   3973..3989    -  protein_bind   lac operator: The lac repressor binds to the lac operator to inhibit transcription in E. coli. This inhibition can be relieved by adding lactose or isopropyl-β-D-thiogalactopyranoside (IPTG). lac repressor encoded by lacI
   3997..4027    -  promoter       lac promoter: promoter for the E. coli lac operon
   4042..4063    -  protein_bind   CAP binding site: CAP binding activates transcription in the presence of cAMP. E. coli catabolite activator protein
   4076..4168    -  CDS            lacI (fragment): lac repressor; lacI; The lac repressor binds to the lac operator to inhibit transcription in E. coli. This inhibition can be relieved by adding lactose or isopropyl-β-D-thiogalactopyranoside (IPTG).
   4351..4939    -  rep_origin     ori: high-copy-number ColE1/pMB1/pBR322/pUC origin of replication
   5110..5970    -  CDS            AmpR: β-lactamase; bla; confers resistance to ampicillin, carbenicillin, and related antibiotics
   5971..6075    -  promoter       AmpR promoter: bla
>Addgene plasmid #244040 | mito_mCherry_SunTag | addgene full sequence | sequence record 491010 | Addgene NGS Result
GACGGATCGGGAGATCTCCCGATCCCCTATGGTGCACTCTCAGTACAATCTGCTCTGATGCCGCATAGTT
AAGCCAGTATCTGCTCCCTGCTTGTGTGTTGGAGGTCGCTGAGTAGTGCGCGAGCAAAATTTAAGCTACA
ACAAGGCAAGGCTTGACCGACAATTGCATGAAGAATCTGCTTAGGGTTAGGCGTTTTGCGCTGCTTCGCG
ATGTACGGGCCAGATATACGCGTTGACATTGATTATTGACTAGTTATTAATAGTAATCAATTACGGGGTC
ATTAGTTCATAGCCCATATATGGAGTTCCGCGTTACATAACTTACGGTAAATGGCCCGCCTGGCTGACCG
CCCAACGACCCCCGCCCATTGACGTCAATAATGACGTATGTTCCCATAGTAACGCCAATAGGGACTTTCC
ATTGACGTCAATGGGTGGAGTATTTACGGTAAACTGCCCACTTGGCAGTACATCAAGTGTATCATATGCC
AAGTACGCCCCCTATTGACGTCAATGACGGTAAATGGCCCGCCTGGCATTATGCCCAGTACATGACCTTA
TGGGACTTTCCTACTTGGCAGTACATCTACGTATTAGTCATCGCTATTACCATGGTGATGCGGTTTTGGC
AGTACATCAATGGGCGTGGATAGCGGTTTGACTCACGGGGATTTCCAAGTCTCCACCCCATTGACGTCAA
TGGGAGTTTGTTTTGGCACCAAAATCAACGGGACTTTCCAAAATGTCGTAACAACTCCGCCCCATTGACG
CAAATGGGCGGTAGGCGTGTACGGTGGGAGGTCTATATAAGCAGAGCTCTCCCTATCAGTGATAGAGATC
TCCCTATCAGTGATAGAGATCGTCGACGAGCTCGTTTAGTGAACCGTCAGATCGCCTGGAGACGCCATCC
ACGCTGTTTTGACCTCCATAGAAGACACCGGGACCGATCCAGCCTCCGGACTCTAGCGTTTAAACTTAAG
CTTGGTACCGAGCTCGGATCCGCCACCATGAGTCTGACTTCCAGTTCCAGCGTACGAGTTGAATGGATCG
CAGCAGTTACCATTGCTGCTGGGACAGCTGCAATTGGTTATCTAGCTTACAAAAGATTTTATGTTAAAGA
TCATCGAAATAAAGCTATGATAAACCTTCACATCCAGAAAGACAACCCCAAGATAGTACATGCTGGAAGC
TTACCGGTCGCCGAATTCGGTGTGAGCAAGGGCGAGGAGGATAACATGGCCATCATCAAGGAGTTCATGC
GCTTCAAGGTGCACATGGAGGGCTCCGTGAACGGCCACGAGTTCGAGATCGAGGGCGAGGGCGAGGGCCG
CCCCTACGAGGGCACCCAGACCGCCAAGCTGAAGGTGACCAAGGGTGGCCCCCTGCCCTTCGCCTGGGAC
ATCCTGTCCCCTCAGTTCATGTACGGCTCCAAGGCCTACGTGAAGCACCCCGCCGACATCCCCGACTACT
TGAAGCTGTCCTTCCCCGAGGGCTTCAAGTGGGAGCGCGTGATGAACTTCGAGGACGGCGGCGTGGTGAC
CGTGACCCAGGACTCCTCCCTGCAGGACGGCGAGTTCATCTACAAGGTGAAGCTGCGCGGCACCAACTTC
CCCTCCGACGGCCCCGTAATGCAGAAGAAGACCATGGGCTGGGAGGCCTCCTCCGAGCGGATGTACCCCG
AGGACGGCGCCCTGAAGGGCGAGATCAAGCAGAGGCTGAAGCTGAAGGACGGCGGCCACTACGACGCTGA
GGTCAAGACCACCTACAAGGCCAAGAAGCCCGTGCAGCTGCCCGGCGCCTACAACGTCAACATCAAGTTG
GACATCACCTCCCACAACGAGGACTACACCATCGTGGAACAGTACGAACGCGCCGAGGGCCGCCACTCCA
CCGGCGGCATGGACGAGCTGTACAAGGGTGGTGGTGGCGCGGCCGCAGATCGATCGATCACGCGTGCCAC
CATGACTAGTTTTGTACAAAGCGGTCCGGAAGAACTTTTGAGCAAGAATTATCATCTTGAGAACGAAGTG
GCTCGTCTTAAGAAAACCGCGGTAAACATATGGATCGATCATAATACTCGAGTCTAGAGGGCCCGTTTAA
ACCCGCTGATCAGCCTCGACTGTGCCTTCTAGTTGCCAGCCATCTGTTGTTTGCCCCTCCCCCGTGCCTT
CCTTGACCCTGGAAGGTGCCACTCCCACTGTCCTTTCCTAATAAAATGAGGAAATTGCATCGCATTGTCT
GAGTAGGTGTCATTCTATTCTGGGGGGTGGGGTGGGGCAGGACAGCAAGGGGGAGGATTGGGAAGACAAT
AGCAGGCATGCTGGGGATGCGGTGGGCTCTATGGCTTCTGAGGCGGAAAGAACCAGCTGGGGCTCTAGGG
GGTATCCCC
[124 nt withheld, positions 2390-2513]
C
[91 nt withheld, positions 2515-2605]
A
[49 nt withheld, positions 2607-2655]
CCTTTGACGTTGGAGTCCACGTTCTTT
[37 nt withheld, positions 2683-2719]
ACCCTATCTCGGTCTATTCTTTTGATTTATAAGGGATTTTGCCGATTTCGGCCTATTGGTTAAAAAATGA
GCTGATTTAACAAAAATTTAACGCGAATTAATTCTGTGGAATGTGTGTCAGTTAGGGTGTGGAAAGTCCC
CAGGCTCCCCAGCAGGCAGAAGTATGCAAAGCATGCATCTCAATTAGTCAGCAACCAGGTGTGGAAAGTC
CCCAGGCTCCCCAGCAGGCAGAAGTATGCAAAGCATGCATCTCAATTAGTCAGCAACCATAGTCCCGCCC
CTAACTCCGCCCATCCCGCCCCTAACTCCGCCCAGTTCCGCCCATTCTCCGCCCCATGGCTGACTAATTT
TTTTTATTTATGCAGAGGCCGAGGCCGCCTCTGCCTCTGAGCTATTCCAGAAGTAGTGAGGAGGCTTTTT
TGGAGGCCTAGGCTTTTGCAAAAAGCTCCCGGGAGCTTGTATATCCATTTTCGGATCTGATCAGCACGTG
TTGACAATTAATCATCGGCATAGTATATCGGCATAGTATAATACGACAAGGTGAGGAACTAAACCATGGC
CAAGTTGACCAGTGCCGTTCCGGTGCTCACCGCGCGCGACGTCGCCGGAGCGGTCGAGTTCTGGACCGAC
CGGCTCGGGTTCTCCCGGGACTTCGTGGAGGACGACTTCGCCGGTGTGGTCCGGGACGACGTGACCCTGT
TCATCAGCGCGGTCCAGGACCAGGTGGTGCCGGACAACACCCTGGCCTGGGTGTGGGTGCGCGGCCTGGA
CGAGCTGTACGCCGAGTGGTCGGAGGTCGTGTCCACGAACTTCCGGGACGCCTCCGGGCCGGCCATGACC
GAGATCGGCGAGCAGCCGTGGGGGCGGGAGTTCGCCCTGCGCGACCCGGCCGGCAACTGCGTGCACTTCG
TGGCCGAGGAGCAGGACTGACACGTGCTACGAGATTTCGATTCCACCGCCGCCTTCTATGAAAGGTTGGG
CTTCGGAATCGTTTTCCGGGACGCCGGCTGGATGATCCTCCAGCGCGGGGATCTCATGCTGGAGTTCTTC
GCCCACCCCAACTTGTTTATTGCAGCTTATAATGGTTACAAATAAAGCAATAGCATCACAAATTTCACAA
ATAAAGCATTTTTTTCACTGCATTCTAGTTGTGGTTTGTCCAAACTCATCAATGTATCTTATCATGTCTG
TATACCGTCGACCTCTAGCTAGAGCTTGGCGTAATCATGGTCATAGCTGTTTCCTGTGTGAAATTGTTAT
CCGCTCACAATTCCACACAACATACGAGCCGGAAGCATAAAGTGTAAAGCCTGGGGTGCCTAATGAGTGA
GCTAACTCACATTAATTGCGTTGCGCTCACTGCCCGCTTTCCAGTCGGGAAACCTGTCGTGCCAGCTGCA
TTAATGAATCGGCCAACGCGCGGGGAGAGGCGGTTTGCGTATTGGGCGCTCTTCCGCTTCCTCGCTCACT
GACTCGCTGCGCTCGGTCGTTCGGCTGCGGCGAGCGGTATCAGCTCACTCAAAGGCGGTAATACGGTTAT
CCACAGAATCAGGGGATAACGCAGGAAAGAACATGTGAGCAAAAGGCCAGCAAAAGGCCAGGAACCGTAA
AAAGGCCGCGTTGCTGGCGTTTTTCCATAGGCTCCGCCCCCCTGACGAGCATCACAAAAATCGACGCTCA
AGTCAGAGGTGGCGAAACCCGACAGGACTATAAAGATACCAGGCGTTTCCCCCTGGAAGCTCCCTCGTGC
GCTCTCCTGTTCCGACCCTGCCGCTTACCGGATACCTGTCCGCCTTTCTCCCTTCGGGAAGCGTGGCGCT
TTCTCATAGCTCACGCTGTAGGTATCTCAGTTCGGTGTAGGTCGTTCGCTCCAAGCTGGGCTGTGTGCAC
GAACCCCCCGTTCAGCCCGACCGCTGCGCCTTATCCGGTAACTATCGTCTTGAGTCCAACCCGGTAAGAC
ACGACTTATCGCCACTGGCAGCAGCCACTGGTAACAGGATTAGCAGAGCGAGGTATGTAGGCGGTGCTAC
AGAGTTCTTGAAGTGGTGGCCTAACTACGGCTACACTAGAAGAACAGTATTTGGTATCTGCGCTCTGCTG
AAGCCAGTTACCTTCGGAAAAAGAGTTGGTAGCTCTTGATCCGGCAAACAAACCACCGCTGGTAGCGGTG
GTTTTTTTGTTTGCAAGCAGCAGATTACGCGCAGAAAAAAAGGATCTCAAGAAGATCCTTTGATCTTTTC
TACGGGGTCTGACGCTCAGTGGAACGAAAACTCACGTTAAGGGATTTTGGTCATGAGATTATCAAAAAGG
ATCTTCACCTAGATCCTTTTAAATTAAAAATGAAGTTTTAAATCAATCTAAAGTATATATGAGTAAACTT
GGTCTGACAGTTACCAATGCTTAATCAGTGAGGCACCTATCTCAGCGATCTGTCTATTTCGTTCATCCAT
AGTTGCCTGACTCCCCGTCGTGTAGATAACTACGATACGGGAGGGCTTACCATCTGGCCCCAGTGCTGCA
ATGATACCGCGAGACCCACGCTCACCGGCTCCAGATTTATCAGCAATAAACCAGCCAGCCGGAAGGGCCG
AGCGCAGAAGTGGTCCTGCAACTTTATCCGCCTCCATCCAGTCTATTAATTGTTGCCGGGAAGCTAGAGT
AAGTAGTTCGCCAGTTAATAGTTTGCGCAACGTTGTTGCCATTGCTACAGGCATCGTGGTGTCACGCTCG
TCGTTTGGTATGGCTTCATTCAGCTCCGGTTCCCAACGATCAAGGCGAGTTACATGATCCCCCATGTTGT
GCAAAAAAGCGGTTAGCTCCTTCGGTCCTCCGATCGTTGTCAGAAGTAAGTTGGCCGCAGTGTTATCACT
CATGGTTATGGCAGCACTGCATAATTCTCTTACTGTCATGCCATCCGTAAGATGCTTTTCTGTGACTGGT
GAGTACTCAACCAAGTCATTCTGAGAATAGTGTATGCGGCGACCGAGTTGCTCTTGCCCGGCGTCAATAC
GGGATAATACCGCGCCACATAGCAGAACTTTAAAAGTGCTCATCATTGGAAAACGTTCTTCGGGGCGAAA
ACTCTCAAGGATCTTACCGCTGTTGAGATCCAGTTCGATGTAACCCACTCGTGCACCCAACTGATCTTCA
GCATCTTTTACTTTCACCAGCGTTTCTGGGTGAGCAAAAACAGGAAGGCAAAATGCCGCAAAAAAGGGAA
TAAGGGCGACACGGAAATGTTGAATACTCATACTCTTCCTTTTTCAATATTATTGAAGCATTTATCAGGG
TTATTGTCTCATGAGCGGATACATATTTGAATGTATTTAGAAAAATAAACAAATAGGGGTTCCGCGCACA
TTTCCCCGAAAAGTGCCACCTGACGTC
